Addgene plasmid #233319: DEXsynth:ccdb-3xHA + RUBY
Purpose: GATEWAY compatible vector with a dexamethasone (DEX)-inducible promoter driving in frame epitope fusion of 3xHA tag paired with ccdb selection toxin and RUBY marker
Depositing lab: Thomas Baum. Depositing organization: Iowa State University.
Backbone
  Vector backbone: pICH75322
  Vector type: Gateway destination
Growth in bacteria
  Bacterial resistance: Chloramphenicol and Tetracycline, 25 & 10 μg/mL
  Growth temperature: 37°C
  Growth strain: ccdB Survival
  Copy number: High Copy
Gene/Insert
  Gene/Insert name: DEXsynth:ccdb-3xHA + RUBY
  Species: Other
  Tag / fusion protein: 3xHA (C terminal on insert)
  Cloning method: Gateway Cloning
Terms and licenses: Academic/Nonprofit Terms; Industry Terms: Not Available to Industry
Depositor comments: This plasmid contains the Gateway technology from Invitrogen; Invitrogen requires purchasing of Gateway Clonase for carrying out the Gateway recombinational cloning reaction http://www.invitrogen.comPlease note that the full plasmid sequence is provided as a reference only, and may not match the exact sequence of the plasmid.
How to cite: DEXsynth:ccdb-3xHA + RUBY was a gift from Thomas Baum (Addgene plasmid # 233319 ; http://n2t.net/addgene:233319 ; RRID:Addgene_233319)
