[The description below was written by a language model from this plasmid's Addgene catalogue record and pLannotate feature annotations shown in this document.]
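Description:
DEXsynth:ccdb-3xHA + RUBY is a Gateway destination vector built on the pICH75322 backbone and organised as a plant binary T-DNA plasmid of about 15.5 kb. Outside the nopaline-type left and right border repeats, the annotated sequence carries a high-copy ColE1/pUC-type origin for E. coli together with the pVS1 origin, RepA and StaA stability functions, which typically support maintenance in Agrobacterium. A tetracycline efflux gene provides backbone selection. Only a short kanamycin-resistance remnant is detected. Chloramphenicol resistance comes from the Gateway cassette itself, and because that cassette encodes the CcdB gyrase toxin, the empty vector is propagated in a ccdB-tolerant strain.

Within the T-DNA there are three functional units. The first encodes a chimeric transcription factor that fuses a GAL4 DNA-binding domain, the VP16 activation domain and a fragment of the rat glucocorticoid receptor, followed by a pea rbcS-E9 terminator. The promoter driving this activator is not annotated in the feature table. Dexamethasone binding to the receptor portion releases the factor to act on the second unit, in which six GAL4 UAS repeats and a minimal CaMV 35S promoter sit upstream of an attR1–CmR–ccdB–attR2 cassette, an in-frame C-terminal 3xHA tag and another E9 terminator. An LR reaction replaces the cassette with a gene of interest, giving DEX-inducible expression of an HA-tagged protein.

The third unit is the RUBY reporter. The table annotates its beet CYP76AD1 and DODA1 betalain-biosynthesis genes, preceded by cassava vein mosaic virus-derived sequence and ending in a NOS terminator. The stretch between DODA1 and the terminator is left unannotated. RUBY produces a visible red pigment that marks transformed tissue without added substrates.
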