Features (pLannotate 1.2.2; 37 found; start..end, strand, type, name):
    928..956     -  promoter       tet promoter: E. coli promoter for tetracycline efflux protein gene
    983..1043    -  rep_origin     oriV (fragment): incP origin of replication
   1249..1443    -  rep_origin     pVS1 oriV: origin of replication for the Pseudomonas plasmid pVS1 (Heeb et al., 2000)
   1509..2582    -  CDS            pVS1 RepA: replication protein from the Pseudomonas plasmid pVS1 (Heeb et al., 2000)
   3011..3640    -  CDS            pVS1 StaA: stability protein from the Pseudomonas plasmid pVS1 (Heeb et al., 2000)
   3904..3928    +  misc_feature   LB T-DNA repeat: left border repeat from nopaline C58 T-DNA
   4952..5169    +  CDS            GAL4 DNA binding domain (fragment): DNA binding domain of the GAL4 transcriptional activator; Saccharomyces cerevisiae GAL4 (truncated)
   5180..5413    +  CDS            VP16 AD: transcriptional activation domain of herpes simplex virus protein VP16 (Triezenberg et al., 1988; Cousens et al., 1989); UL48
   5420..6250    +  CDS            Nr3c1 (fragment): GCR_RAT - Also known as Grl. Experimental evidence at protein level: Swiss-Prot protein existence level 1. [Isoform A]: Has transcriptional activation and repression activity. Mediates glucocorticoid-induced apoptosis. Promotes accurate chromosome segregation during mitosis. May act as a tumor suppressor. May play a negative role in adipogenesis through the regulation of lipolytic and antilipogenic gene expression. From Rattus norvegicus (Rat).
   6280..6576    +  terminator     E9 terminator (fragment): terminator and polyadenylation signal from the pea rbcS-E9 gene
   6705..6763    +  terminator     E9 terminator (fragment): terminator and polyadenylation signal from the pea rbcS-E9 gene
   6838..6856    -  misc_feature   MCS (fragment): pUC18/19 multiple cloning site
   6856..6873    +  protein_bind   UAS (fragment): upstream activating sequence mediating Gal4-dependent induction Gal4
   6874..6891    +  protein_bind   UAS (fragment): upstream activating sequence mediating Gal4-dependent induction Gal4
   6892..6910    +  protein_bind   UAS (fragment): upstream activating sequence mediating Gal4-dependent induction Gal4
   6923..6940    +  protein_bind   UAS (fragment): upstream activating sequence mediating Gal4-dependent induction Gal4
   6941..6958    +  protein_bind   UAS (fragment): upstream activating sequence mediating Gal4-dependent induction Gal4
   6959..6977    +  protein_bind   UAS (fragment): upstream activating sequence mediating Gal4-dependent induction Gal4
   6975..7000    +  misc_feature   MCS (fragment): pUC18/19 multiple cloning site
   7024..7070    +  promoter       minimal CaMV 35S promoter: minimal 35S promoter from cauliflower mosaic virus
   7114..7238    +  protein_bind   attR1: mutant version of attR; recombination site for the Gateway® LR reaction LR Clonase™
   7273..7303    +  promoter       lac UV5 promoter: E. coli lac promoter with an "up" mutation
   7327..7356    +  promoter       cat promoter (fragment): promoter of the E. coli cat gene encoding chloramphenicol acetyltransferase
   7357..8016    +  CDS            CmR: chloramphenicol acetyltransferase; cat; confers resistance to chloramphenicol
   8195..8353    +  CDS            ccdA (fragment): CCDA_ECO57 - Also known as H, letA. Experimental evidence at protein level: Swiss-Prot protein existence level 1. Antitoxin component of a type II toxin-antitoxin (TA) system which inhibits the post-segregational killing (PSK) of plasmid-free cells, also referred to as a plasmid addiction system. Binds to and blocks the activity of CcdB; will also remove bound CcdB protein from the CcdB-GyrA complex by forming a CcdA-CcdB complex, a process termed rejuvenation. Functions as a transcriptional corepressor for the ccdAB operon, repression also requires CcdB (By similarity). From Escherichia coli
   8358..8660    +  CDS            ccdB: CCDB_ECOLI - Also known as G, letB, letD. Experimental evidence at protein level: Swiss-Prot protein existence level 1. Toxic component of a type II toxin-antitoxin (TA) system, functioning in plasmid maintainence. Responsible for the post- segregational killing (PSK) of plasmid-free cells, also referred to as a plasmid addiction system. Half-life of over 2 hours. Cell killing by CcdB is accompanied by filamentation, defects in chromosome and plasmid segregation, defects in cell division, formation of anucleate cells, decreased DNA synthesis and plasmid loss. Interferes with the activity of DN
   8704..8828    -  protein_bind   attR2: mutant version of attR; recombination site for the Gateway® LR reaction LR Clonase™
   8857..8946    +  CDS            3xHA: three tandem HA epitope tags
   8975..9229    +  terminator     E9 terminator (fragment): terminator and polyadenylation signal from the pea rbcS-E9 gene
   9224..9523    +  CDS            IBMP_CSVMV (fragment): Protein inferred from homology: Swiss-Prot protein existence level 3. Enhances the translation of downstream ORFs on polycistronic mRNAs derived from cassava vein mosaic virus. From Cassava vein mosaic virus (CsVMV).
   9761..11251   +  CDS            CYP76AD1: C76AD_BETVU - Also known as Bv2g029890_ucyh From Beta vulgaris (Sugar beet).
  11318..12142   +  CDS            DODA1: DOD1W_BETVU - Experimental evidence at transcript level: Swiss-Prot protein existence level 2. Opens the cyclic ring of dihydroxy-phenylalanine (DOPA) between carbons 4 and 5, thus producing an unstable seco-DOPA that rearranges nonenzymatically to betalamic acid. From Beta vulgaris (Sugar beet).
  13726..13978   +  terminator     NOS terminator: nopaline synthase terminator and poly(A) signal
  14033..14057   +  misc_feature   RB T-DNA repeat: right border repeat from nopaline C58 T-DNA
  14180..14768   -  rep_origin     ori: high-copy-number ColE1/pMB1/pBR322/pUC origin of replication
  14939..14967   -  CDS            KanR (fragment): aminoglycoside phosphotransferase; aphA-3; confers resistance to kanamycin
  15160..880     -  CDS            TcR (across the origin): tetracycline efflux protein; tet; confers resistance to tetracycline
>Addgene plasmid #233319 | DEXsynth:ccdb-3xHA + RUBY | addgene full sequence | sequence record 464363 | Addgene NGS Result
GCAAGACGTAGCCCAGCGCGTCGGCCGCCATGCCGGCGATAATGGCCTGCTTCTCGCCGAAACGTTTGGT
GGCGGGACCAGTGACGAAGGCTTGAGCGAGGGCGTGCAAGATTCCGAATACCGCAAGCGACAGGCCGATC
ATCGTCGCGCTCCAGCGAAAGCGGTCCTCGCCGAAAATGACCCAGAGCGCTGCCGGCACCTGTCCTACGA
GTTGCATGATAAAGAAGACAGTCATAAGTGCGGCGACGATAGTCATGCCCCGCGCCCACCGGAAGGAGCT
GACTGGGTTGAAGGCTCTCAAGGGCATCGGTCGACGCTCTCCCTTATGCGACTCCTGCATTAGGAAGCAG
CCCAGTAGTAGGTTGAGGCCGTTGAGCACCGCCGCCGCAAGGAATGGTGCATGCAAGGAGATGGCGCCCA
ACAGTCCCCCGGCCACGGGGCCTGCCACCATACCCACGCCGAAACAAGCGCTCATGAGCCCGAAGTGGCG
AGCCCGATCTTCCCCATCGGTGATGTCGGCGATATAGGCGCCAGCAACCGCACCTGTGGCGCCGGTGATG
CCGGCCACGATGCGTCCGGCGTAGAGGATCCACAGGACGGGTGTGGTCGCCATGATCGCGTAGTCGATAG
TGGCTCCAAGTAGCGAAGCGAGCAGGACTGGGCGGCGGCCAAAGCGGTCGGACAGTGCTCCGAGAACGGG
TGCGCATAGAAATTGCATCAACGCATATAGCGCTAGCAGCACGCCATAGTGACTGGCGATGCTGTCGGAA
TGGACGATATCCCGCAAGAGGCCCGGCAGTACCGGCATAACCAAGCCTATGCCTACAGCATCCAGGGTGA
CGGTGCCGAGGATGACGATGAGCGCATTGTTAGATTTCATACACGGTGCCTGACTGCGTTAGCAATTTAA
CTGTGATAAACTACCGCATTAAAGCTTATCGATGATAAGATGTCAAACATGAGAATTCTTGAAAATATTG
CGCTGCCATTTTTGGGGTGAGGCCGTTCGCGGCCGAGGGGCGCAGCCCCTGGGGGGATGGGAGCTCGGTG
CCTTGATGTGGGCGCCGGCGGTCGAGTGGCGACGGCGCGGCTTGTCCGCGCCCTGGTAGATTGCCTGGCC
GTAGGCCAGCCATTTTTGAGCGGCCAGCGGCCGCGATAGGCCGACGCGAAGCGGCGGGGCGTAGGGAGCG
CAGCGACCGAAGGGTAGGCGCTTTTTGCAGCTCTTCGGCTGTGCGCTGGCCAGACAGTTATGCACAGGCC
AGGCGGGTTTTAAGAGTTTTAATAAGTTTTAAAGAGTTTTAGGCGGAAAAATCGCCTTTTTTCTCTTTTA
TATCAGTCACTTACATGTGTGACCGGTTCCCAATGTACGGCTTTGGGTTCCCAATGTACGGGTTCCGGTT
CCCAATGTACGGCTTTGGGTTCCCAATGTACGTGCTATCCACAGGAAAGAAGCTTTTTCGACCTTTTTCC
CCTGCTAGGGCAATTTGCCCTAGCATCTGCTCCGTACATTAGGAACCGGCGGATGCTTCGCCCTCGATCA
GGTTGCGGTAGCGCATGACTAGGATCGGGCCAGCCTGCCCCGCCTCCTCCTTCAAATCGTACTCCGGCAG
GTCATTTGACCCGATCAGCTTGCGCACGGTGAAACAGAACTTCTTGAACTCTCCGGCGCTGCCACTGCGT
TCGTAGATCGTCTTGAACAACCATCTGGCTTCTGCCTTGCCTGCGGCGCGGCGTGCCAGGCGGTAGAGAA
AACGGCCGATGCCGGGATCGATCAAAAAGTAATCGGGGTGAACCGTCAGCACGTCCGGGTTCTTGCCTTC
TGTGATCTCGCGGTACATCCAATCAGCTAGCTCGATCTCGATGTACTCCGGCCGCCCGGTTTCGCTCTTT
ACGATCTTGTAGCGGCTAATCAAGGCTTCACCCTCGGATACCGTCACCAGGCGGCCGTTCTTGGCCTTCT
TCGTACGCTGCATGGCAACGTGCGTGGTGTTTAACCGAATGCAGGTTTCTACCAGGTCGTCTTTCTGCTT
TCCGCCATCGGCTCGCCGGCAGAACTTGAGTACGTCCGCAACGTGTGGACGGAACACGCGGCCGGGCTTG
TCTCCCTTCCCTTCCCGGTATCGGTTCATGGATTCGGTTAGATGGGAAACCGCCATCAGTACCAGGTCGT
AATCCCACACACTGGCCATGCCGGCCGGCCCTGCGGAAACCTCTACGTGCCCGTCTGGAAGCTCGTAGCG
GATCACCTCGCCAGCTCGTCGGTCACGCTTCGACAGACGGAAAACGGCCACGTCCATGATGCTGCGACTA
TCGCGGGTGCCCACGTCATAGAGCATCGGAACGAAAAAATCTGGTTGCTCGTCGCCCTTGGGCGGCTTCC
TAATCGACGACGCACCGGCTGCCGGCGGTTGCCGGGATTCTTTGCGGATTCGATCAGCGGCCGCTTGCCA
CGATTCACCGGGGCGTGCTTCTGCCTCGATGCGTTGCCGCTGGGCGGCCTGCGCGGCCTTCAACTTCTCC
ACCAGGTCATCACCCAGCGCCGCGCCGATTTGTACCGGGCCGGATGGTTTGCGACCGCTCACGCCGATTC
CTCGGGCTTGGGGGTTCCAGTGCCATTGCAGGGCCGGCAGACAACCCAGCCGCTTACGCCTGGCCAACCG
CCCGTTCCTCCACACATGGGGCATTCCACGGCGTCGGTGCCTGGTTGTTCTTGATTTTCCATGCCGCCTC
CTTTAGCCGCTAAAATTCATCTACTCATTTATTCATTTGCTCATTTACTCTGGTAGCTGCGCGATGTATT
CAGATAGCAGCTCGGTAATGGTCTTGCCTTGGCGTACCGCGTACATCTTCAGCTTGGTGTGATCCTCCGC
CGGCAACTGAAAGTTGACCCGCTTCATGGCTGGCGTGTCTGCCAGGCTGGCCAACGTTGCAGCCTTGCTG
CTGCGTGCGCTCGGACGGCCGGCACTTAGCGTGTTTGTGCTTTTGCTCATTTTCTCTTTACCTCATTAAC
TCAAATGAGTTTTGATTTAATTTCAGCGGCCAGCGCCTGGACCTCGCGGGCAGCGTCGCCCTCGGGTTCT
GATTCAAGAACGGTTGTGCCGGCGGCGGCAGTGCCTGGGTAGCTCACGCGCTGCGTGATACGGGACTCAA
GAATGGGCAGCTCGTACCCGGCCAGCGCCTCGGCAACCTCACCGCCGATGCGCGTGCCTTTGATCGCCCG
CGACACGACAAAGGCCGCTTGTAGCCTTCCATCCGTGACCTCAATGCGCTGCTTAACCAGCTCCACCAGG
TCGGCGGTGGCCCATATGTCGTAAGGGCTTGGCTGCACCGGAATCAGCACGAAGTCGGCTGCCTTGATCG
CGGACACAGCCAAGTCCGCCGCCTGGGGCGCTCCGTCGATCACTACGAAGTCGCGCCGGCCGATGGCCTT
CACGTCGCGGTCAATCGTCGGGCGGTCGATGCCGACAACGGTTAGCGGTTGATCTTCCCGCACGGCCGCC
CAATCGCGGGCACTGCCCTGGGGATCGGAATCGACTAACAGAACATCGGCCCCGGCGAGTTGCAGGGCGC
GGGCTAGATGGGTTGCGATGGTCGTCTTGCCTGACCCGCCTTTCTGGTTAAGTACAGCGATAACCTTCAT
GCGTTCCCCTTGCGTATTTGTTTATTTACTCATCGCATCATATACGCAGCGACCGCATGACGCAAGCTGT
TTTACTCAAATACACATCACCTTTTTAGACGGCGGCGCTCGGTTTCTTCAGCGGCCAAGCTGGCCGGCCA
GGCCGCCAGCTTGGCATCAGACAAACCGGCCAGGATTTCATGCAGCCGCACGGCTGATGGGCTGCCTGTA
TCGAGTGGTGATTTTGTGCCGAGCTGCCGGTCGGGGAGCTGTTGGCTGGCTGGTGGCAGGATATATTGTG
GTGTAAACAAATTGACGCTTAGACAACTTAATAACACATTGCGGACGTTTTTAATGTACTGGGGTGGATG
CAGTGGGCCCCACTCTGTGGAAGACAATGCCTCCGGAGTAACAGATAAAGCGAAGCTTGAAGGTGCATGT
GACTCCGTCAAGATTACGAAACCGCCAACTACCACGCAAATTGCAATTCTCAATTTCCTAGAAGGACTCT
CCGAAAATGCATCCAATACCAAATATTACCCGTGTCATAGGCACCAAGTGACACCATACATGAACACGCG
TCACAATATGACTGGAGAAGGGTTCCACACCTTATGCTATAAAACGCCCCACACCCCTCCTCCTTCCTTC
GCAGTTCAATTCCAATATATTCCATTCTCTCTGTGTATTTCCCTACCTCTCCCTTCAAGGTTAGTCGATT
TCTTCTGTTTTTCTTCTTCGTTCTTTCCATGAATTGTGTATGTTCTTTGATCAATACGATGTTGATTTGA
TTGTGTTTTGTTTGGTTTCATCGATCTTCAATTTTCATAATCAGATTCAGCTTTTATTATCTTTACAACA
ACGTCCTTAATTTGATGATTCTTTAATCGTAGATTTGCTCTAATTAGAGCTTTTTCATGTCAGATCCCTT
TACAACAAGCCTTAATTGTTGATTCATTAATCGTAGATTAGGGCTTTTTTCATTGATTACTTCAGATCCG
TTAAACGTAACCATAGATCAGGGCTTTTTCATGAATTACTTCAGATCCGTTAAACAACAGCCTTATTTTT
TATACTTCTGTGGTTTTTCAAGAAATTGTTCAGATCCGTTGACAAAAAGCCTTATTCGTTGATTCTATAT
CGTTTTTCGAGAGATATTGCTCAGATCTGTTAGCAACTGCCTTGTTTGTTGATTCTATTGCCGTGGATTA
GGGTTTTTTTTCACGAGATTGCTTCAGATCCGTACTTAAGATTACGTAATGGATTTTGATTCTGATTTAT
CTGTGATTGTTGACTCGACAGCGGCCGCACCGGCGCGCCATGGCAGATCCAATGAAGCTACTGTCTTCTA
TCGAACAAGCATGCGATATTTGCCGACTTAAAAAGCTCAAGTGCTCCAAAGAAAAACCGAAGTGCGCCAA
GTGTCTGAAGAACAACTGGGAGTGTCGCTACTCTCCCAAAACCAAAAGATCTCCGCTGACTAGGGCACAT
CTGACAGAAGTGGAATCAAGGCTAGAAAGACTGGAACAGCTATTTCTACTGATTTTTCCAAGGTCGAGCG
CCCCCCCGACCGATGTCAGCCTGGGGGACGAGCTCCACTTAGACGGCGAGGACGTGGCGATGGCGCATGC
CGACGCGCTAGACGATTTCGATCTGGACATGTTGGGGGACGGGGATTCCCCGGGTCCGGGATTTACCCCC
CACGACTCCGCCCCCTACGGCGCTCTGGATATGGCCGACTTCGAGTTTGAGCAGATGTTTACCGATGCCC
TTGGAATTGACGAGTACGGTGGGGATCCAATTCAGCAAGCCACTGCAGGAGTCTCACAAGACACTTCGGA
AAATCCTAACAAAACAATAGTTCCTGCTGCATTACCACAGCTCACCCCTACCTTGGTGTCACTGCTGGAG
GTGATTGAACCCGAGGTGTTGTATGCAGGATATGATAGCTCTGTTCCAGATTCAGCATGGAGAATTATGA
CCACACTCAACATGTTAGGTGGGCGTCAAGTGATTGCAGCAGTGAAATGGGCAAAGGCGATACCAGGCTT
CAGAAACTTACACCTGGATGACCAAATGACCCTGCTACAGTACTCATGGATGTTTCTCATGGCATTTGCC
CTGGGTTGGAGATCATACAGACAATCAAGTGGAAACCTGCTCTGCTTTGCTCCTGATCTGATTATTAATG
AGCAGAGAATGTCTCTACCCTGCATGTATGACCAATGTAAACACATGCTGTTTGTCTCCTCTGAATTACA
AAGATTGCAGGTATCCTATGAAGAGTATCTCTGTATGAAAACCTTACTGCTTCTCTCCTCAGTTCCTAAG
GAAGGTCTGAAGAGCCAAGAGTTATTTGATGAGATTCGAATGACTTATATCAAAGAGCTAGGAAAAGCCA
TCGTCAAAAGGGAAGGGAACTCCAGTCAGAACTGGCAACGGTTTTACCAACTGACAAAGCTTCTGGACTC
CATGCATGAGGTGGTTGAGAATCTCCTTACCTACTGCTTCCAGACATTTTTGGATAAGACCATGAGTATT
GAATTCCCAGAGATGTTAGCTGAAATCATCACTAATCAGATACCAAAATATTCAAATGGAAATATCAAAA
AGCTTCTGTTTCATCAAAAATGACTCGACCTAACTGAGTAAGCTAGCTTGTTCGAGTATTATGGCATTGG
GAAAACTGTTTTTCTTGTACCATTTGTTGTGCTTGTAATTTACTGTGTTTTTTATTCGGTTTTCGCTATC
GAACTGTGAAATGGAAATGGATGGAGAAGAGTTAATGAATGATATGGTCCTTTTGTTCATTCTCAAATTA
ATATTATTTGTTTTTTCTCTTATTTGTTGTGTGTTGAATTTGAAATTATAAGAGATATGCAAACATTTTG
TTTTGAGTAAAAATGTGTCAAATCGTGGCCTCTAATGACCGAAGTTAATATGAGGAGTAAAACACTAGAT
CCCCAAACAAGCTTGAAACTGAAGGCGGGAAACGACAATCTGATCATGAGCGGAGAATTAAGGGAGTCAC
GTTATGACCCCCGCCGATGACGCGGGACAAGCCGTTTTACGTTTGGAACTGACATATGAAAATATTTTTT
AATGCATTTTATGACTTGCCAATTGATTGACAACATGCATCAATCCGCGGTTATGACTCTCTTAAGAGAG
TCATGAATTCGAGCGGGAATTGATCCCCCCTCGACAGCTTGCATGCCGGTCGACTCTAGAGGATCCGGGT
GACAGCCCTCCGACGGGTGACAGCCCTCCGACGGGTGACAGCCCTCCGAATTCTAGAGGATCCGGGTGAC
AGCCCTCCGACGGGTGACAGCCCTCCGACGGGTGACAGCCCTCCGAATTCGAGCTCAGTACCCGGGGATC
TGTCGACCTCGATCGAGATCTTCGCAAGACCCTTCCTCTATATAAGGAAGTTCATTTCATTTGGAGAGGA
CACGCTGAAGCTAGTCGACTCTAGCCTCGAATCCTTAGGTACCACAAGTTTGTACAAAAAAGCTGAACGA
GAAACGTAAAATGATATAAATATCAATATATTAAATTAGATTTTGCATAAAAAACAGACTACATAATACT
GTAAAACACAACATATCCAGTCACTATGGCGGCCCTCGAGGGCCGCATTAGGCACCCCAGGCTTTACACT
TTATGCTTCCGGCTCGTATAATGTGTGGATTTTGAGTTAGGATCCGTCGAGATTTTCAGGAGCTAAGGAA
GCTAAAATGGAGAAAAAAATCACTGGATATACCACCGTTGATATATCCCAATGGCATCGTAAAGAACATT
TTGAGGCATTTCAGTCAGTTGCTCAATGTACCTATAACCAGACCGTTCAGCTGGATATTACGGCCTTTTT
AAAGACCGTAAAGAAAAATAAGCACAAGTTTTATCCGGCCTTTATTCACATTCTTGCCCGCCTGATGAAT
GCTCATCCGGAATTCCGTATGGCAATGAAAGACGGTGAGCTGGTGATATGGGATAGTGTTCACCCTTGTT
ACACCGTTTTCCATGAGCAAACTGAAACGTTTTCATCGCTCTGGAGTGAATACCACGACGATTTCCGGCA
GTTTCTACACATATATTCGCAAGATGTGGCGTGTTACGGTGAAAACCTGGCCTATTTCCCTAAAGGGTTT
ATTGAGAATATGTTTTTCGTCTCAGCCAATCCCTGGGTGAGTTTCACCAGTTTTGATTTAAACGTGGCCA
ATATGGACAACTTCTTCGCCCCCGTTTTCACCATGGGCAAATATTATACGCAAGGCGACAAGGTGCTGAT
GCCGCTGGCGATTCAGGTTCATCATGCCGTTTGTGATGGCTTCCATGTCGGCAGAATGCTTAATGAATTA
CAACAGTACTGCGATGAGTGGCAGGGCGGGGCGTAAAGATCTGGATCCGGCTTACTAAAAGCCAGATAAC
AGTATGCGTATTTGCGCGCTGATTTTTGCGGTATAAGAATATATACTGATATGTATACCCGAAGTATGTC
AAAAAGAGGTATGCTATGAAGCAGCGTATTACAGTGACAGTTGACAGCGACAGCTATCAGTTGCTCAAGG
CATATATGATGTCAATATCTCCGGTCTGGTAAGCACAACCATGCAGAATGAAGCCCGTCGTCTGCGTGCC
GAACGCTGGAAAGCGGAAAATCAGGAAGGGATGGCTGAGGTCGCCCGGTTTATTGAAATGAACGGCTCTT
TTGCTGACGAGAACAGGGGCTGGTGAAATGCAGTTTAAGGTTTACACCTATAAAAGAGAGAGCCGTTATC
GTCTGTTTGTGGATGTACAGAGTGATATTATTGACACGCCCGGGCGACGGATGGTGATCCCCCTGGCCAG
TGCACGTCTGCTGTCAGATAAAGTCTCCCGTGAACTTTACCCGGTGGTGCATATCGGGGATGAAAGCTGG
CGCATGATGACCACCGATATGGCCAGTGTGCCGGTCTCCGTTATCGGGGAAGAAGTGGCTGATCTCAGCC
ACCGCGAAAATGACATCAAAAACGCCATTAACCTGATGTTCTGGGGAATATAAATGTCAGGCTCCCTTAT
ACACAGCCAGTCTGCAGGTCGACCATAGTGACTGGATATGTTGTGTTTTACAGTATTATGTAGTCTGTTT
TTTATGCAAAATCTAATTTAATATATTGATATTTATATCATTTTACGTTTCTCGTTCAGCTTTCTTGTAC
AAAGTGGTTGATAACAGCGGGTTAATTAACATCTTTTACCCATACGATGTTCCTGACTATGCGGGCTATC
CCTATGACGTCCCGGACTATGCAGGATCCTATCCATATGACGTTCCAGATTACGCTGCTCAGTGCAGCGC
TTAGCCTAGGTTCGGTTCGAGTATTATGGCATTGGGAAAACTGTTTTTCTTGTACCATTTGTTGTGCTTG
TAATTTACTGTGTTTTTTATTCGGTTTTCGCTATCGAACTGTGAAATGGAAATGGATGGAGAAGAGTTAA
TGAATGATATGGTCCTTTTGTTCATTCTCAAATTAATATTATTTGTTTTTTCTCTTATTTGTTGTGTGTT
GAATTTGAAATTATAAGAGATATGCAAACATTTTGTTTTGAGTAAAAATGTGTCAAATCAAGGTTCCAGA
AGGTAATTATCCAAGATGTAGCATCAAGAATCCAATGTTTACGGGAAAAACTATGGAAGTATTATGTGAG
CTCAGCAAGAAGCAGATCAATATGCGGCACATATGCAACCTATGTTCAAAAATGAAGAATGTACAGATAC
AAGATCCTATACTGCCAGAATACGAAGAAGAATACGTAGAAATTGAAAAAGAAGAACCAGGCGAAGAAAA
GAATCTTGAAGACGTAAGCACTGACGACAACAATGAAAAGAAGAAGATAAGGTCGGTGATTGTGAAAGAG
ACATAGAGGACACATGTAAGGTGGAAAATGTAAGGGCGGAAAGTAACCTTATCACAAAGGAATCTTATCC
CCCACTACTTATCCTTTTATATTTTTCCGTGTCATTTTTGCCCTTGAGTTTTCCTATATAAGGAACCAAG
TTCGGCATTTGTGAAAACAAGAAAAAATTTGGTGTAAGCTATTTTCTTTGAAGTACTGAGGATACAACTT
CAGAGAAATTTGTAAGTTTGTGATCCGCAAATGGATCATGCGACCCTCGCCATGATCCTCGCGATCTGGT
TCATCAGCTTCCACTTCATCAAGCTGCTGTTCTCCCAGCAGACCACCAAGCTGCTTCCGCCAGGACCAAA
GCCGCTTCCGATCATCGGCAACATCCTTGAGGTGGGCAAGAAGCCGCATCGGTCCTTCGCCAACCTCGCC
AAGATTCACGGCCCACTCATTTCCCTCAGACTCGGCTCTGTGACCACCATCGTTGTGTCCTCTGCCGACG
TGGCCAAAGAGATGTTCCTCAAGAAGGATCACCCGCTCTCCAACCGCACGATCCCGAATAGTGTTACAGC
CGGCGACCACCACAAGCTCACCATGTCTTGGCTCCCGGTGTCTCCGAAGTGGCGCAACTTCCGCAAGATT
ACCGCCGTGCATCTGCTCTCCCCACAGAGACTCGATGCCTGCCAGACATTCAGGCACGCCAAGGTGCAGC
AGCTCTACGAGTACGTTCAAGAGTGCGCCCAGAAAGGCCAGGCCGTGGATATTGGCAAGGCCGCCTTTAC
GACCAGCCTCAACCTCCTCAGCAAGCTGTTCTTCAGCGTCGAGCTGGCGCACCACAAGTCCCATACCAGC
CAAGAGTTCAAAGAGCTGATCTGGAACATCATGGAAGATATAGGCAAGCCGAACTACGCCGACTACTTCC
CGATTCTCGGCTGCGTTGACCCATCTGGCATTAGAAGAAGGCTCGCCTGCTCCTTCGACAAGCTGATCGC
CGTGTTCCAGGGCATCATCTGCGAGAGACTCGCCCCAGATTCCTCCACCACAACTACCACCACCACCGAC
GACGTGCTCGATGTGCTCCTCCAGCTGTTCAAGCAGAACGAGCTGACGATGGGCGAGATCAACCACCTCC
TCGTGGACATCTTCGACGCCGGCACCGATACCACATCCTCCACATTCGAGTGGGTGATGACCGAGCTGAT
CCGCAATCCAGAGATGATGGAAAAGGCCCAAGAGGAAATCAAGCAGGTCCTCGGCAAGGACAAGCAGATC
CAAGAGTCCGACATCATCAACCTGCCGTACCTCCAGGCGATCATCAAAGAGACACTCCGCCTCCATCCGC
CGACCGTGTTCTTGCTCCCAAGAAAGGCCGACACCGATGTCGAGCTGTACGGCTACATCGTGCCGAAGGA
TGCCCAGATCCTCGTGAACCTCTGGGCCATTGGCAGGGACCCAAACGCCTGGCAGAACGCCGATATTTTC
AGCCCAGAGCGCTTCATCGGCTGCGAGATCGATGTTAAGGGCCGCGATTTCGGCCTCCTTCCATTTGGCG
CTGGCCGCAGAATTTGCCCAGGCATGAATCTCGCCATCAGGATGCTCACCCTCATGCTCGCCACACTCCT
CCAGTTCTTCAACTGGAAGCTCGAAGGCGACATCTCCCCGAAGGACCTCGACATGGACGAGAAGTTCGGC
ATTGCGCTCCAAAAGACCAAGCCGCTCAAGCTCATCCCGATTCCGCGCTACGGTAGCGGAGCTACCAATT
TTAGCCTCCTTAAGCAGGCAGGTGATGTAGAAGAGAACCCCGGGCCTATGAAGATGATGAACGGCGAGGA
CGCCAACGACCAGATGATCAAAGAGTCCTTCTTCATCACCCACGGCAACCCGATCCTCACCGTCGAGGAT
ACACATCCGCTCAGGCCGTTCTTCGAGACATGGCGCGAGAAGATTTTCTCCAAGAAGCCGAAGGCCATCC
TCATCATCTCCGGCCACTGGGAGACAGTGAAGCCAACCGTGAACGCCGTGCACATCAACGACACCATCCA
CGACTTCGACGACTACCCAGCCGCCATGTACCAGTTCAAGTACCCAGCTCCAGGCGAGCCAGAGCTTGCG
AGAAAGGTGGAAGAGATCCTCAAGAAGTCCGGGTTCGAGACAGCCGAGACAGACCAAAAGAGGGGCCTTG
ATCACGGCGCCTGGGTTCCACTCATGCTCATGTATCCAGAGGCGGACATCCCGGTGTGCCAGCTCTCAGT
TCAGCCACATCTCGACGGCACCTACCACTACAATCTCGGCAGAGCCCTCGCGCCGCTCAAGAATGATGGC
GTGCTCATTATTGGCTCCGGCAGCGCCACACATCCACTCGATGAGACACCGCACTACTTCGATGGTGTTG
CCCCTTGGGCCGCTGCCTTCGATTCTTGGCTTAGGAAGGCCCTCATCAACGGCCGCTTCGAGGAAGTGAA
CATCTACGAGAGCAAGGCCCCGAACTGGAAGCTCGCCCATCCATTTCCAGAGCACTTCTACCCGCTCCAC
GTTGTGCTCGGCGCTGCTGGTGAAAAGTGGAAGGCCGAGCTGATCCACTCCTCCTGGGATCATGGCACAC
TTTGCCACGGCTCCTACAAGTTCACCTCCGCCGGATCCGGAGCAACCAACTTTAGCCTGCTCAAGCAAGC
AGGAGATGTTGAGGAAAATCCTGGCCCCATGACCGCCATCAAGATGAACACCAACGGCGAGGGCGAGACA
CAGCACATCCTCATGATCCCGTTCATGGCGCAGGGCCACCTCAGGCCATTTCTCGAACTCGCCATGTTCC
TCTACAAGCGCTCCCACGTGATCATCACCCTGCTCACAACTCCGCTCAATGCCGGCTTCCTCAGGCACCT
CCTTCACCACCATTCCTACTCCTCCAGCGGCATCAGGATCGTCGAGCTGCCATTCAACTCCACCAACCAC
GGACTCCCACCGGGCATCGAGAACACCGATAAGCTCACACTCCCGCTCGTGGTGTCCCTCTTCCATTCCA
CCATCAGCCTCGATCCGCACCTCCGCGATTACATCTCCAGGCATTTCAGCCCAGCCAGGCCACCACTCTG
CGTGATCCATGATGTGTTCCTCGGCTGGGTTGACCAGGTGGCCAAGGATGTGGGCTCTACAGGCGTGGTG
TTCACAACAGGCGGCGCTTATGGCACATCCGCCTACGTGTCCATCTGGAACGATCTCCCGCACCAGAACT
ACTCCGACGACCAAGAGTTCCCGCTGCCAGGCTTCCCAGAGAACCATAAGTTCCGCAGGTCCCAGCTCCA
TCGGTTCCTCAGATATGCCGACGGCTCCGACGATTGGTCCAAGTATTTCCAGCCGCAGCTCCGCCAGTCC
ATGAAGTCTTTTGGCTGGCTCTGCAACTCCGTGGAAGAGATCGAGACACTCGGCTTCTCCATCCTCCGCA
ACTACACCAAGCTGCCGATCTGGGGCATCGGCCCACTTATTGCTTCCCCAGTGCAGCACTCCTCCTCCGA
CAACAATTCAACAGGCGCCGAGTTCGTGCAGTGGCTCAGCCTCAAAGAGCCGGACTCCGTCCTCTACATC
TCCTTCGGCTCCCAGAACACGATCAGCCCGACGCAGATGATGGAACTCGCTGCTGGCCTTGAGTCCTCCG
AGAAGCCATTCCTCTGGGTGATCAGAGCCCCGTTCGGCTTCGACATCAACGAAGAGATGCGCCCAGAGTG
GCTGCCAGAGGGCTTTGAGGAACGCATGAAGGTGAAGAAACAGGGCAAGCTCGTGTACAAGCTCGGCCCG
CAGCTTGAGATCCTCAACCATGAATCCATCGGCGGCTTTCTCACCCACTGCGGATGGAACAGCATCCTTG
AGTCTCTTCGCGAGGGCGTTCCGATGCTTGGATGGCCACTTGCTGCCGAGCAGGCCTACAACCTCAAGTA
CCTCGAAGATGAGATGGGCGTCGCGGTTGAGCTTGCTAGAGGCCTCGAAGGCGAGATCTCCAAAGAGAAG
GTCAAGCGCATCGTCGAGATGATCCTTGAGCGCAACGAGGGCTCCAAAGGCTGGGAGATGAAGAATCGCG
CCGTGGAAATGGGCAAAAAGCTCAAGGACGCCGTGAACGAGGAAAAAGAGCTGAAGGGCTCCTCCGTGAA
GGCGATCGACGATTTCCTCGACGCCGTCATGCAGGCCAAACTTGAGCCAAGCCTCCAGTGATAGTGAGAT
GTGCAGATCGTTCAAACATTTGGCAATAAAGTTTCTTAAGATTGAATCCTGTTGCCGGTCTTGCGATGAT
TATCATATAATTTCTGTTGAATTACGTTAAGCATGTAATAATTAACATGTAATGCATGACGTTATTTATG
AGATGGGTTTTTATGATTAGAGTCCCGCAATTATACATTTAATACGCGATAGAAAACAAAATATAGCGCG
CAAACTAGGATAAATTATCGCGCGCGGTGTCATCTATGTTACTAGATCCGATGATAAGCTGTCAAACATG
AGGGACACGAAGTGGTTTAAACTATCAGTGTTTGACAGGATATATTGGCGGGTAAACCTAAGAGAAAAGA
GCGTTTATTAGAATAATCGGATATTTAAAAGGGCGTGAAAAGGTTTATCCGTTCGTCCATTTGTATGTGC
CAACCACAGGAACCGTAAAAAGGCCGCGTTGCTGGCGTTTTTCCATAGGCTCCGCCCCCCTGACGAGCAT
CACAAAAATCGACGCTCAAGTCAGAGGTGGCGAAACCCGACAGGACTATAAAGATACCAGGCGTTTCCCC
CTGGAAGCTCCCTCGTGCGCTCTCCTGTTCCGACCCTGCCGCTTACCGGATACCTGTCCGCCTTTCTCCC
TTCGGGAAGCGTGGCGCTTTCTCATAGCTCACGCTGTAGGTATCTCAGTTCGGTGTAGGTCGTTCGCTCC
AAGCTGGGCTGTGTGCACGAACCCCCCGTTCAGCCCGACCGCTGCGCCTTATCCGGTAACTATCGTCTTG
AGTCCAACCCGGTAAGACACGACTTATCGCCACTGGCAGCAGCCACTGGTAACAGGATTAGCAGAGCGAG
GTATGTAGGCGGTGCTACAGAGTTCTTGAAGTGGTGGCCTAACTACGGCTACACTAGAAGGACAGTATTT
GGTATCTGCGCTCTGCTGAAGCCAGTTACCTTCGGAAAAAGAGTTGGTAGCTCTTGATCCGGCAAACAAA
CCACCGCTGGTAGCGGTGGTTTTTTTGTTTGCAAGCAGCAGATTACGCGCAGAAAAAAAGGATCTCAAGA
AGATCCTTTGATCTTTTCTACGGGGTCTGACGCTCAGTGGAACGAAAACTCACGTTAAGGGATTTTGGTC
ATGAGATTATCAAAAAGGATCTTCACCTAGATCCTTTTAAATTAAAAATGAAGTTTTAAATCAATCTAAA
GTATATATGAGTAAACTTGGTCTGACAGCTAAAACAATTCATCCAGTAAAATATAATCGAATATTATGCG
CACCCGTGGCCAGGACCCAACGCTGCCCGAGATGCGCCGCGTGCGGCTGCTGGAGATGGCGGACGCGATG
GATATGTTCTGCCAAGGGTTGGTTTGCGCATTCACAGTTCTCCGCAAGAATTGATTGGCTCCAATTCTTG
GAGTGGTGAATCCGTTAGCGAGGTGCCGCCGGCTTCCATTCAGGTCGAGGTGGCCCGGCTCCATGCACCG
CGACGCAACGCGGGGAGGCAGACAAGGTATAGGGCGGCGCCTACAATCCATGCCAACCCGTTCCATGTGC
TCGCCGAGGCGGCATAAATCGCCGTGACGATCAGCGGTCCAATGATCGAAGTTAGGCTGGTAAGAGCCGC
GAGCGATCCTTGAAGCTGTCCCTGATGGTCGTCATCTACCTGCCTGGACAGCATGGCCTGCAACGCGGGC
ATCCCGATGCCGCCGGAAGCGAGAAGAATCATAATGGGGAAGGCCATCCAGCCTCGCGTCGCGAACGCCA
